Addgene plasmid #184987: pSCL.102
Purpose: Express -Eco1 RT-P2A-Cas9
Depositing lab: Seth Shipman. Depositing organization: J. David Gladstone Institutes. Publication: Precise genome editing across kingdoms of life using retron-derived DNA. Lopez SC, Crawford KD, Lear SK, Bhattarai-Kline S, Shipman SL. Nat Chem Biol. 2022 Feb;18(2):199-206. doi: 10.1038/s41589-021-00927-y. Epub 2021 Dec 23. PubMed 34949838.
Backbone
  Vector backbone: pZS157 (Addgene plasmid #114454)
  Vector type: Yeast Expression
Growth in bacteria
  Bacterial resistance: Ampicillin, 100 μg/mL
  Growth temperature: 37°C
  Growth strain: DH5alpha
  Copy number: High Copy
Gene/Insert
  Gene/Insert name: Eco1RT-P2A-Cas9
  Species: E. coli, S. pyogenes
  Mutation: human codon optimized RT
  Promoter: Gal1-10
  Tag / fusion protein: SV40NLS (N terminal on insert); SV40NLS (C terminal on insert)
  Cloning method: Gibson Cloning
Terms and licenses: Academic/Nonprofit Terms; Industry Terms: Not Available to Industry
How to cite: pSCL.102 was a gift from Seth Shipman (Addgene plasmid # 184987 ; http://n2t.net/addgene:184987 ; RRID:Addgene_184987)
