[The description below was written by a language model from this plasmid's Addgene catalogue record and pLannotate feature annotations shown in this document.]
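Description:
pSCL.102 is a yeast expression plasmid built on the pZS157 backbone that places a retron reverse transcriptase and Cas9 under galactose control. It is propagated in E. coli through a high-copy ColE1/pUC-type origin with ampicillin resistance (bla), and it carries an f1 origin along with remnants of pBluescript-style lac/lacZα and T3 promoter sequences. For yeast, the selectable marker is HIS3 with its own promoter, which complements histidine auxotrophy. The feature table annotates no yeast replication origin (neither 2μ nor CEN/ARS), which suggests an integrating-type design, though the record does not state how the plasmid is maintained in yeast.

The payload is a single open reading frame driven by the Gal4-regulated GAL1,10 promoter and terminated by the CYC1 terminator. It encodes the Eco1 (Ec86) retron reverse transcriptase from E. coli, recorded as human codon optimized, followed by a P2A peptide and Streptococcus pyogenes Cas9, with SV40 nuclear localization signals listed at the N and C termini of the insert. The P2A sequence causes ribosomal skipping, so one inducible transcript yields the two proteins separately rather than as a fusion. The reverse transcriptase converts a retron noncoding RNA into multicopy single-stranded DNA, which can serve as a repair donor, while Cas9 makes the guide-directed double-strand break. Neither the retron ncRNA nor a guide RNA is annotated on this plasmid, so those components are presumably supplied from a separate construct. The plasmid is intended for retron-based precise genome editing in yeast, where donor DNA is produced inside the cell.
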