Features (pLannotate 1.2.2; 21 found; start..end, strand, type, name):
     50..702     +  promoter       GAL1,10 promoter: GAL1 and GAL10 genes of S. cerevisiae; divergent inducible promoter, regulated by Gal4
    703..721     +  misc_feature   MCS (fragment): pBluescript multiple cloning site
    755..1711    +  CDS            RT86_ECOLX: Protein predicted: Swiss-Prot protein existence level 4. Participates in the synthesis of a msDNA (a branched RNA linked by a 2',5'-phosphodiester linkage to a single-stranded DNA) of unknown function. The retron transcript serves as primer and template to the reaction, and codes for the RT. From Escherichia coli.
   1768..5869    +  CDS            Cas9 (fragment): Cas9 (Csn1) endonuclease from the Streptococcus pyogenes Type II CRISPR/Cas system generates RNA-guided double strand breaks in DNA
   5964..6153    +  terminator     CYC1 terminator: S. cerevisiae CYC1; transcription terminator for CYC1
   6192..6210    -  promoter       T3 promoter: promoter for bacteriophage T3 RNA polymerase
   6255..6271    -  protein_bind   lac operator: The lac repressor binds to the lac operator to inhibit transcription in E. coli. This inhibition can be relieved by adding lactose or isopropyl-β-D-thiogalactopyranoside (IPTG). lac repressor encoded by lacI
   6279..6309    -  promoter       lac promoter: promoter for the E. coli lac operon
   6324..6345    -  protein_bind   CAP binding site: CAP binding activates transcription in the presence of cAMP. E. coli catabolite activator protein
   6358..6450    -  CDS            lacI (fragment): lac repressor; lacI; The lac repressor binds to the lac operator to inhibit transcription in E. coli. This inhibition can be relieved by adding lactose or isopropyl-β-D-thiogalactopyranoside (IPTG).
   6633..7221    -  rep_origin     ori: high-copy-number ColE1/pMB1/pBR322/pUC origin of replication
   7392..8252    -  CDS            AmpR: β-lactamase; bla; confers resistance to ampicillin, carbenicillin, and related antibiotics
   8253..8357    -  promoter       AmpR promoter: bla
   8452..8487    +  CDS            rop (fragment): Rop protein, which maintains plasmids at low copy number; rop
   8589..8638    +  misc_feature   bom (fragment): basis of mobility region from pBR322
   8639..8719    -  CDS            MRM1 (fragment): MRM1_YEAST - Also known as PET56 From Saccharomyces cerevisiae (strain ATCC 204508 / S288c) (Baker's yeast).
   8769..8956    +  promoter       HIS3 promoter: S. cerevisiae HIS3
   8957..9619    +  CDS            HIS3: imidazoleglycerol-phosphate dehydratase, required for histidine biosynthesis; S. cerevisiae HIS3; yeast auxotrophic marker
   9827..9878    +  misc_feature   bom (fragment): basis of mobility region from pBR322
   9906..10334   -  rep_origin     f1 ori (sequence partly withheld): f1 bacteriophage origin of replication; arrow indicates direction of (+) strand synthesis
  10338..10404   -  CDS            lacZα (fragment): LacZα fragment of β-galactosidase; lacZ fragment
>Addgene plasmid #184987 | pSCL.102 | addgene full sequence | sequence record 376661 | Addgene NGS Result
TCAGCGGACTTGACCTTTCTTTTCTTCTTTGGTGGCATTTATATTGAATTTTCAAAAATTCTTACTTTTT
TTTTGGATGGACGCAAAGAAGTTTAATAATCATATTACATGGCATTACCACCATATACATATCCATATCT
AATCTTACTTATATGTTGTGGAAATGTAAAGAGCCCCATTATCTTAGCCTAAAAAAACCTTCTCTTTGGA
ACTTTCAGTAATACGCTTAACTGCTCATTGCTATATTGAAGTACGGATTAGAAGCCGCCGAGCGGGCGAC
AGCCCTCCGACGGAAGACTCTCCTCCGTGCGTCCTCGTCTTCACCGGTCGCGTTCCTGAAACGCAGATGT
GCCTCGCGCCGCACTGCTCCGAACAATAAAGATTCTACAATACTAGCTTTTATGGTTATGAAGAGGAAAA
ATTGGCAGTAACCTGGCCCCACAAACCTTCAAATTAACGAATCAAATTAACAACCATAGGATGATAATGC
GATTAGTTTTTTAGCCTTATTTCTGGGGTAATTAATCAGCGAAGCGATGATTTTTGATCTATTAACAGAT
ATATAAATGGAAAAGCTGCATAACCACTTTAACTAATACTTTCAACATTTTCAGTTTGTATTACTTCTTA
TTCAAATGTCATAAAAGTATCAACAAAAAATTGTTAATATACCTCTATACTTTAACGTCAAGGAGAAAAA
ACAACTAGTGGATCCCCCGGGAAAAAAATGCCACCAAAGAAGAAAAGAAAGGTCAAGTCCGCTGAATACT
TGAACACCTTCAGATTGAGAAATTTGGGTTTGCCAGTCATGAACAACTTGCACGATATGTCTAAGGCTAC
CAGAATTTCTGTTGAAACCTTGAGATTATTGATCTACACCGCCGATTTCAGATACAGAATCTACACTGTT
GAAAAGAAGGGTCCAGAAAAGAGAATGAGAACTATCTACCAACCATCCAGAGAATTGAAGGCTTTACAAG
GTTGGGTTTTGAGAAACATCTTGGACAAGTTATCCTCCTCCCCATTTTCTATCGGTTTTGAAAAGCACCA
ATCCATCTTGAACAATGCCACTCCACATATTGGTGCCAACTTCATTTTGAACATCGACTTGGAAGATTTC
TTCCCATCTTTGACTGCTAACAAGGTTTTCGGTGTTTTCCATTCTTTGGGTTACAACAGATTGATCTCCT
CTGTTTTGACCAAGATTTGCTGCTACAAGAACTTGTTGCCACAAGGTGCTCCATCTTCTCCAAAATTGGC
TAACTTGATTTGCTCCAAGTTGGACTACAGAATTCAAGGTTATGCTGGTTCTAGAGGTTTGATATACACT
AGATACGCTGATGACTTGACCTTGTCTGCTCAATCTATGAAGAAAGTTGTTAAGGCCAGAGACTTCTTGT
TCTCCATTATTCCATCAGAAGGTTTGGTCATCAACTCCAAAAAGACCTGTATTTCTGGTCCAAGATCCCA
AAGAAAAGTTACCGGTTTGGTTATCTCCCAAGAAAAGGTTGGTATTGGTAGAGAAAAGTACAAAGAAATC
AGAGCCAAGATCCACCATATTTTCTGCGGTAAATCCTCCGAAATCGAACATGTTAGAGGTTGGTTGTCTT
TCATCTTGTCCGTTGATTCTAAGTCCCACAGAAGATTGATTACCTACATCTCTAAGTTGGAAAAGAAGTA
CGGTAAGAACCCATTGAACAAGGCTAAGACTGCAACAAACTTCTCTCTGCTGAAACAAGCCGGAGATGTC
GAAGAGAATCCTGGACCGGACAAGAAGTACTCCATTGGGCTCGATATCGGCACAAACAGCGTCGGTTGGG
CCGTCATTACGGACGAGTACAAGGTGCCGAGCAAAAAATTCAAAGTTCTGGGCAATACCGATCGCCACAG
CATAAAGAAGAACCTCATTGGCGCCCTCCTGTTCGACTCCGGGGAGACGGCCGAAGCCACGCGGCTCAAA
AGAACAGCACGGCGCAGATATACCCGCAGAAAGAATCGGATCTGCTACCTGCAGGAGATCTTTAGTAATG
AGATGGCTAAGGTGGATGACTCTTTCTTCCATAGGCTGGAGGAGTCCTTTTTGGTGGAGGAGGATAAAAA
GCACGAGCGCCACCCAATCTTTGGCAATATCGTGGACGAGGTGGCGTACCATGAAAAGTACCCAACCATA
TATCATCTGAGGAAGAAGCTTGTAGACAGTACTGATAAGGCTGACTTGCGGTTGATCTATCTCGCGCTGG
CGCATATGATCAAATTTCGGGGACACTTCCTCATCGAGGGGGACCTGAACCCAGACAACAGCGATGTCGA
CAAACTCTTTATCCAACTGGTTCAGACTTACAATCAGCTTTTCGAAGAGAACCCGATCAACGCATCCGGA
GTTGACGCCAAAGCAATCCTGAGCGCTAGGCTGTCCAAATCCCGGCGGCTCGAAAACCTCATCGCACAGC
TCCCTGGGGAGAAGAAGAACGGCCTGTTTGGTAATCTTATCGCCCTGTCACTCGGGCTGACCCCCAACTT
TAAATCTAACTTCGACCTGGCCGAAGATGCCAAGCTTCAACTGAGCAAAGACACCTACGATGATGATCTC
GACAATCTGCTGGCCCAGATCGGCGACCAGTACGCAGACCTTTTTTTGGCGGCAAAGAACCTGTCAGACG
CCATTCTGCTGAGTGATATTCTGCGAGTGAACACGGAGATCACCAAAGCTCCGCTGAGCGCTAGTATGAT
CAAGCGCTATGATGAGCACCACCAAGACTTGACTTTGCTGAAGGCCCTTGTCAGACAGCAACTGCCTGAG
AAGTACAAGGAAATTTTCTTCGATCAGTCTAAAAATGGCTACGCCGGATACATTGACGGCGGAGCAAGCC
AGGAGGAATTTTACAAATTTATTAAGCCCATCTTGGAAAAAATGGACGGCACCGAGGAGCTGCTGGTAAA
GCTTAACAGAGAAGATCTGTTGCGCAAACAGCGCACTTTCGACAATGGAAGCATCCCCCACCAGATTCAC
CTGGGCGAACTGCACGCTATCCTCAGGCGGCAAGAGGATTTCTACCCCTTTTTGAAAGATAACAGGGAAA
AGATTGAGAAAATCCTCACATTTCGGATACCCTACTATGTAGGCCCCCTCGCCCGGGGAAATTCCAGATT
CGCGTGGATGACTCGCAAATCAGAAGAGACCATCACTCCCTGGAACTTCGAGGAAGTCGTGGATAAGGGG
GCCTCTGCCCAGTCCTTCATCGAAAGGATGACTAACTTTGATAAAAATCTGCCTAACGAAAAGGTGCTTC
CTAAACACTCTCTGCTGTACGAGTACTTCACAGTTTATAACGAGCTCACCAAGGTCAAATACGTCACAGA
AGGGATGAGAAAGCCAGCATTCCTGTCTGGAGAGCAGAAGAAAGCTATCGTGGACCTCCTCTTCAAGACG
AACCGGAAAGTTACCGTGAAACAGCTCAAAGAAGACTATTTCAAAAAGATTGAATGTTTCGACTCTGTTG
AAATCAGCGGAGTGGAGGATCGCTTCAACGCATCCCTGGGAACGTATCACGATCTCCTGAAAATCATTAA
AGACAAGGACTTCCTGGACAATGAGGAGAACGAGGACATTCTTGAGGACATTGTCCTCACCCTTACGTTG
TTTGAAGATAGGGAGATGATTGAAGAACGCTTGAAAACTTACGCTCATCTCTTCGACGACAAAGTCATGA
AACAGCTCAAGAGGCGCCGATATACAGGATGGGGGCGGCTGTCAAGAAAACTGATCAATGGGATCCGAGA
CAAGCAGAGTGGAAAGACAATCCTGGATTTTCTTAAGTCCGATGGATTTGCCAACCGGAACTTCATGCAG
TTGATCCATGATGACTCTCTCACCTTTAAGGAGGACATCCAGAAAGCACAAGTTTCTGGCCAGGGGGACA
GTCTTCACGAGCACATCGCTAATCTTGCAGGTAGCCCAGCTATCAAAAAGGGAATACTGCAGACCGTTAA
GGTCGTGGATGAACTCGTCAAAGTAATGGGAAGGCATAAGCCCGAGAATATCGTTATCGAGATGGCCCGA
GAGAACCAAACTACCCAGAAGGGACAGAAGAACAGTAGGGAAAGGATGAAGAGGATTGAAGAGGGTATAA
AAGAACTGGGGTCCCAAATCCTTAAGGAACACCCAGTTGAAAACACCCAGCTTCAGAATGAGAAGCTCTA
CCTGTACTACCTGCAGAACGGCAGGGACATGTACGTGGATCAGGAACTGGACATCAATCGGCTCTCCGAC
TACGACGTGGATCATATCGTGCCCCAGTCTTTTCTCAAAGATGATTCTATTGATAATAAAGTGTTGACAA
GATCCGATAAAAATAGAGGGAAGAGTGATAACGTCCCCTCAGAAGAAGTTGTCAAGAAAATGAAAAATTA
TTGGCGGCAGCTGCTGAACGCCAAACTGATCACACAACGGAAGTTCGATAATCTGACTAAGGCTGAACGA
GGTGGCCTGTCTGAGTTGGATAAAGCCGGCTTCATCAAAAGGCAGCTTGTTGAGACACGCCAGATCACCA
AGCACGTGGCCCAAATTCTCGATTCACGCATGAACACCAAGTACGATGAAAATGACAAACTGATTCGAGA
GGTGAAAGTTATTACTCTGAAGTCTAAGCTGGTCTCAGATTTCAGAAAGGACTTTCAGTTTTATAAGGTG
AGAGAGATCAACAATTACCACCATGCGCATGATGCCTACCTGAATGCAGTGGTAGGCACTGCACTTATCA
AAAAATATCCCAAGCTTGAATCTGAATTTGTTTACGGAGACTATAAAGTGTACGATGTTAGGAAAATGAT
CGCAAAGTCTGAGCAGGAAATAGGCAAGGCCACCGCTAAGTACTTCTTTTACAGCAATATTATGAATTTT
TTCAAGACCGAGATTACACTGGCCAATGGAGAGATTCGGAAGCGACCACTTATCGAAACAAACGGAGAAA
CAGGAGAAATCGTGTGGGACAAGGGTAGGGATTTCGCGACAGTCCGGAAGGTCCTGTCCATGCCGCAGGT
GAACATCGTTAAAAAGACCGAAGTACAGACCGGAGGCTTCTCCAAGGAAAGTATCCTCCCGAAAAGGAAC
AGCGACAAGCTGATCGCACGCAAAAAAGATTGGGACCCCAAGAAATACGGCGGATTCGATTCTCCTACAG
TCGCTTACAGTGTACTGGTTGTGGCCAAAGTGGAGAAAGGGAAGTCTAAAAAACTCAAAAGCGTCAAGGA
ACTGCTGGGCATCACAATCATGGAGCGATCAAGCTTCGAAAAAAACCCCATCGACTTTCTCGAGGCGAAA
GGATATAAAGAGGTCAAAAAAGACCTCATCATTAAGCTTCCCAAGTACTCTCTCTTTGAGCTTGAAAACG
GCCGGAAACGAATGCTCGCTAGTGCGGGCGAGCTGCAGAAAGGTAACGAGCTGGCACTGCCCTCTAAATA
CGTTAATTTCTTGTATCTGGCCAGCCACTATGAAAAGCTCAAAGGGTCTCCCGAAGATAATGAGCAGAAG
CAGCTGTTCGTGGAACAACACAAACACTACCTTGATGAGATCATCGAGCAAATAAGCGAATTCTCCAAAA
GAGTGATCCTCGCCGACGCTAACCTCGATAAGGTGCTTTCTGCTTACAATAAGCACAGGGATAAGCCCAT
CAGGGAGCAGGCAGAAAACATTATCCACTTGTTTACTCTGACCAACTTGGGCGCGCCTGCAGCCTTCAAG
TACTTCGACACCACCATAGACAGAAAGCGGTACACCTCTACAAAGGAGGTCCTGGACGCCACACTGATTC
ATCAGTCAATTACGGGGCTCTATGAAACAAGAATCGACCTCTCTCAGCTCGGTGGAGACAGCAGGGCTGA
CCCCAAGAAGAAGAGGAAGGTGTGATCTCTTCTCGAGTCATGTAATTAGTTATGTCACGCTTACATTCAC
GCCCTCCCCCCACATCCGCTCTAACCGAAAAGGAAGGAGTTAGACAACCTGAAGTCTAGGTCCCTATTTA
TTTTTTTATAGTTATGTTAGTATTAAGAACGTTATTTATATTTCAAATTTTTCTTTTTTTTCTGTACAGA
CGCGTGTACGCATGTAACATTATACTGAAAACCTTGCTTGAGAAGGTTTTGGGACGCTCGAAGGCTTTAA
TTTCACCGCGGTGGAGCTCCAGCTTTTGTTCCCTTTAGTGAGGGTTAATTGCGCGCTTGGCGTAATCATG
GTCATAGCTGTTTCCTGTGTGAAATTGTTATCCGCTCACAATTCCACACAACATACGAGCCGGAAGCATA
AAGTGTAAAGCCTGGGGTGCCTAATGAGTGAGCTAACTCACATTAATTGCGTTGCGCTCACTGCCCGCTT
TCCAGTCGGGAAACCTGTCGTGCCAGCTGCATTAATGAATCGGCCAACGCGCGGGGAGAGGCGGTTTGCG
TATTGGGCGCTCTTCCGCTTCCTCGCTCACTGACTCGCTGCGCTCGGTCGTTCGGCTGCGGCGAGCGGTA
TCAGCTCACTCAAAGGCGGTAATACGGTTATCCACAGAATCAGGGGATAACGCAGGAAAGAACATGTGAG
CAAAAGGCCAGCAAAAGGCCAGGAACCGTAAAAAGGCCGCGTTGCTGGCGTTTTTCCATAGGCTCCGCCC
CCCTGACGAGCATCACAAAAATCGACGCTCAAGTCAGAGGTGGCGAAACCCGACAGGACTATAAAGATAC
CAGGCGTTTCCCCCTGGAAGCTCCCTCGTGCGCTCTCCTGTTCCGACCCTGCCGCTTACCGGATACCTGT
CCGCCTTTCTCCCTTCGGGAAGCGTGGCGCTTTCTCATAGCTCACGCTGTAGGTATCTCAGTTCGGTGTA
GGTCGTTCGCTCCAAGCTGGGCTGTGTGCACGAACCCCCCGTTCAGCCCGACCGCTGCGCCTTATCCGGT
AACTATCGTCTTGAGTCCAACCCGGTAAGACACGACTTATCGCCACTGGCAGCAGCCACTGGTAACAGGA
TTAGCAGAGCGAGGTATGTAGGCGGTGCTACAGAGTTCTTGAAGTGGTGGCCTAACTACGGCTACACTAG
AAGAACAGTATTTGGTATCTGCGCTCTGCTGAAGCCAGTTACCTTCGGAAAAAGAGTTGGTAGCTCTTGA
TCCGGCAAACAAACCACCGCTGGTAGCGGTGGTTTTTTTGTTTGCAAGCAGCAGATTACGCGCAGAAAAA
AAGGATCTCAAGAAGATCCTTTGATCTTTTCTACGGGGTCTGACGCTCAGTGGAACGAAAACTCACGTTA
AGGGATTTTGGTCATGAGATTATCAAAAAGGATCTTCACCTAGATCCTTTTAAATTAAAAATGAAGTTTT
AAATCAATCTAAAGTATATATGAGTAAACTTGGTCTGACAGTTACCAATGCTTAATCAGTGAGGCACCTA
TCTCAGCGATCTGTCTATTTCGTTCATCCATAGTTGCCTGACTCCCCGTCGTGTAGATAACTACGATACG
GGAGGGCTTACCATCTGGCCCCAGTGCTGCAATGATACCGCGAGACCCACGCTCACCGGCTCCAGATTTA
TCAGCAATAAACCAGCCAGCCGGAAGGGCCGAGCGCAGAAGTGGTCCTGCAACTTTATCCGCCTCCATCC
AGTCTATTAATTGTTGCCGGGAAGCTAGAGTAAGTAGTTCGCCAGTTAATAGTTTGCGCAACGTTGTTGC
CATTGCTACAGGCATCGTGGTGTCACGCTCGTCGTTTGGTATGGCTTCATTCAGCTCCGGTTCCCAACGA
TCAAGGCGAGTTACATGATCCCCCATGTTGTGCAAAAAAGCGGTTAGCTCCTTCGGTCCTCCGATCGTTG
TCAGAAGTAAGTTGGCCGCAGTGTTATCACTCATGGTTATGGCAGCACTGCATAATTCTCTTACTGTCAT
GCCATCCGTAAGATGCTTTTCTGTGACTGGTGAGTACTCAACCAAGTCATTCTGAGAATAGTGTATGCGG
CGACCGAGTTGCTCTTGCCCGGCGTCAATACGGGATAATACCGCGCCACATAGCAGAACTTTAAAAGTGC
TCATCATTGGAAAACGTTCTTCGGGGCGAAAACTCTCAAGGATCTTACCGCTGTTGAGATCCAGTTCGAT
GTAACCCACTCGTGCACCCAACTGATCTTCAGCATCTTTTACTTTCACCAGCGTTTCTGGGTGAGCAAAA
ACAGGAAGGCAAAATGCCGCAAAAAAGGGAATAAGGGCGACACGGAAATGTTGAATACTCATACTCTTCC
TTTTTCAATATTATTGAAGCATTTATCAGGGTTATTGTCTCATGAGCGGATACATATTTGAATGTATTTA
GAAAAATAAACAAATAGGGGTTCCGCGCACATTTCCCCGAAAAGTGCCACCTGACGTCTAAGAAACCATT
ATTATCATGACATTAACCTATAAAAATAGGCGTATCACGAGGCCCTTTCGTCTCGCGCGTTTCGGTGATG
ACGGTGAAAACCTCTGACACATGCAGCTCCCGGAGACGGTCACAGCTTGTCTGTAAGCGGATGCCGGGAG
CAGACAAGCCCGTCAGGGCGCGTCAGCGGGTGTTGGCGGGTGTCGGGGCTGGCTTAACTATGCGGCATCA
GAGCAGATTGTACTGAGAGTGCACCATAAATTCCCGTTTTAAGAGCTTGGTGAGCGCTAGGAGTCACTGC
CAGGTATCGTTTGAACACGGCATTAGTCAGGGAAGTCATAACACAGTCCTTTCCCGCAATTTTCTTTTTC
TATTACTCTTGGCCTCCTCTAGTACACTCTATATTTTTTTATGCCTCGGTAATGATTTTCATTTTTTTTT
TTCCACCTAGCGGATGACTCTTTTTTTTTCTTAGCGATTGGCATTATCACATAATGAATTATACATTATA
TAAAGTAATGTGATTTCTTCGAAGAATATACTAAAAAATGAGCAGGCAAGATAAACGAAGGCAAAGATGA
CAGAGCAGAAAGCCCTAGTAAAGCGTATTACAAATGAAACCAAGATTCAGATTGCGATCTCTTTAAAGGG
TGGTCCCCTAGCGATAGAGCACTCGATCTTCCCAGAAAAAGAGGCAGAAGCAGTAGCAGAACAGGCCACA
CAATCGCAAGTGATTAACGTCCACACAGGTATAGGGTTTCTGGACCATATGATACATGCTCTGGCCAAGC
ATTCCGGCTGGTCGCTAATCGTTGAGTGCATTGGTGACTTACACATAGACGACCATCACACCACTGAAGA
CTGCGGGATTGCTCTCGGTCAAGCTTTTAAAGAGGCCCTAGGGGCCGTGCGTGGAGTAAAAAGGTTTGGA
TCAGGATTTGCGCCTTTGGATGAGGCACTTTCCAGAGCGGTGGTAGATCTTTCGAACAGGCCGTACGCAG
TTGTCGAACTTGGTTTGCAAAGGGAGAAAGTAGGAGATCTCTCTTGCGAGATGATCCCGCATTTTCTTGA
AAGCTTTGCAGAGGCTAGCAGAATTACCCTCCACGTTGATTGTCTGCGAGGCAAGAATGATCATCACCGT
AGTGAGAGTGCGTTCAAGGCTCTTGCGGTTGCCATAAGAGAAGCCACCTCGCCCAATGGTACCAACGATG
TTCCCTCCACCAAAGGTGTTCTTATGTAGTGACACCGATTATTTAAAGCTGCAGCATACGATATATATAC
ATGTGTATATATGTATACCTATGAATGTCAGTAAGTATGTATACGAACAGTATGATACTGAAGATGACAA
GGTAATGCATCATTCTATACGTGTCATTCTGAACGAGGCGCGCTTTCCTTTTTTCTTTTTGCTTTTTCTT
TTTTTTTCTCTTGAACTCGACGGATCTATGCGGTGTGAAATACCGCACAGATGCGTAAGGAGAAAATACC
GCATCAGGAAATTGTAAGCGTTAATATTTTGTTAAAATTCGCGTTAAATTTTTGTTAAATCAGCTCATTT
TTTAACCAATAGGCCGAAATCGGCAAAATCCCTTATAAATCAAAAGAATAGACCGAGATAGGGT
[37 nt withheld, positions 10005-10041]
AAAGAACGTGGACTCCAACGTCAAAGG
[49 nt withheld, positions 10069-10117]
T
[91 nt withheld, positions 10119-10209]
G
[124 nt withheld, positions 10211-10334]
CCATTCGCCATTCAGGCTGCGCAACTGTTGGGAAGGGCGATCGGTGCGGGCCTCTTCGCTATTACGCCAG
